Addgene plasmid #216905: pST39-Mega'-deltaRK
Purpose: Mega' with knockout of GvpR and GvpK
Depositing lab: George Lu. Depositing organization: Rice University. Publication: Elucidating the assembly of gas vesicles by systematic protein-protein interaction analysis. Iburg M, Anderson AP, Wong VT, Anton ED, He A, Lu GJ. EMBO J. 2024 Oct;43(19):4156-4172. doi: 10.1038/s44318-024-00178-2. Epub 2024 Sep 3. PubMed 39227754.
Backbone
  Vector backbone: pST39
  Vector type: Bacterial Expression
Growth in bacteria
  Bacterial resistance: Ampicillin, 100 μg/mL
  Growth temperature: 30°C
  Growth strain: DH5alpha
  Copy number: Low Copy
Gene/Insert
  Gene/Insert name: Mega' with knockout of GvpR and GvpK
  Species: Synthetic; Priestia megaterium
  Cloning method: Gibson Cloning
Terms and licenses: Academic/Nonprofit Terms; Industry Terms: Not Available to Industry
Depositor comments: Please visit https://www.biorxiv.org/content/10.1101/2023.07.23.550228v1 for bioRxiv preprint.
How to cite: pST39-Mega'-deltaRK was a gift from George Lu (Addgene plasmid # 216905 ; http://n2t.net/addgene:216905 ; RRID:Addgene_216905)
