[The description below was written by a language model from this plasmid's Addgene catalogue record and pLannotate feature annotations shown in this document.]
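Description:
pST39-Mega'-deltaRK is an 8.3 kb bacterial expression plasmid built on the pST39 backbone, a T7-driven polycistronic expression vector for E. coli. It is selected with ampicillin through a TEM-type beta-lactamase (bla) expressed from its own promoter. It replicates from a ColE1/pMB1-family origin; the adjacent rop gene and pBR322 bom region fit the low copy number listed in the catalogue. The short RSF ori and mbeC fragment calls next to these elements are most likely homology matches within this pBR322-type region rather than separate functional parts.

The payload is "Mega'", a gas vesicle gene cluster derived from Priestia (formerly Bacillus) megaterium, here carrying knockouts of GvpR and GvpK. The cluster lies between a T7 promoter and a T7 terminator, so expression depends on T7 RNA polymerase supplied by the host. Automated annotation recognises only gvpB (a GvpA-type structural protein that forms the core of the vesicle shell), gvpS and gvpJ. Much of the roughly 5.7 kb between promoter and terminator is unannotated and presumably holds the remaining Gvp genes, though the record does not list them or say how the two knockouts were made. The small hits to OsADH 5'-UTR, ydeC and SET1 are fragments and probably incidental.

The insert was assembled by Gibson cloning. The construct comes from a systematic study of protein-protein interactions in gas vesicle assembly, where a double-deletion variant like this would serve to examine how the loss of GvpR and GvpK affects vesicle formation in a heterologous bacterial host.
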