Features (pLannotate 1.2.2; 16 found; start..end, strand, type, name):
     48..181     +  rep_origin     RSF ori (fragment): Plasmids containing the RSF 1030 origin of replication can be propagated in E. coli cells that contain additional plasmids with compatible origins.
    186..325     -  misc_feature   bom: basis of mobility region from pBR322
    427..618     -  CDS            rop: Rop protein, which maintains plasmids at low copy number; rop
    658..768     +  CDS            mbeC (fragment): MBEC_ECOLX - Experimental evidence at protein level: Swiss-Prot protein existence level 1. Required for efficient mobilization of ColE1 plasmid and is thus essential to promote the specific transfer of the plasmid during conjugation. Probably functions by inducing DNA bending, helping the MbeA relaxase to melt the DNA around the nic site and cleave the phosphodiester bond. Binds specifically double-stranded DNA (dsDNA) containing the ColE1 oriT but does not recognize the inverted repeat (IR). From Escherichia coli.
    855..873     +  promoter       T7 promoter: promoter for bacteriophage T7 RNA polymerase
   1121..1384    +  CDS            gvpB: GVPB_BACME - Protein inferred from homology: Swiss-Prot protein existence level 3. Gas vesicles are small, hollow, gas filled protein structures that are found in several microbial planktonic microorganisms. They allow the positioning of the organism at the favorable depth for growth. GvpA type proteins form the essential core of the structure. From Bacillus megaterium.
   3639..3655    +  5'UTR          OsADH 5'-UTR (fragment): translational enhancer from the 5'-UTR of the Oryza sativa alcohol dehydrogenase gene (Sugio et al., 2008)
   4296..4580    +  CDS            gvpS: GVPS_BACME - Protein inferred from homology: Swiss-Prot protein existence level 3. Gas vesicles are small, hollow, gas filled protein structures that are found in several microbial planktonic microorganisms. They allow the positioning of the organism at the favorable depth for growth (By similarity). From Bacillus megaterium.
   4658..4957    +  CDS            gvpJ: GVPJ_BACME - Protein inferred from homology: Swiss-Prot protein existence level 3. Gas vesicles are small, hollow, gas filled protein structures that are found in several microbial planktonic microorganisms. They allow the positioning of the organism at the favorable depth for growth. This protein could be important for the shape determination of the gas vesicle. From Bacillus megaterium.
   6376..6495    -  CDS            ydeC (fragment): YDEC_BACSU - Protein predicted: Swiss-Prot protein existence level 4. From Bacillus subtilis (strain 168).
   6528..6577    +  CDS            SET1 (fragment): solubility-enhancement tag derived from T7 phage gene 10B
   6585..6632    +  terminator     T7 terminator: transcription terminator for bacteriophage T7 RNA polymerase
   6699..6790    +  promoter       AmpR promoter: bla
   6791..7648    +  CDS            bla: BLAT_ECOLX - Experimental evidence at protein level: Swiss-Prot protein existence level 1. TEM-type are the most prevalent beta-lactamases in enterobacteria; they hydrolyze the beta-lactam bond in susceptible beta-lactam antibiotics, thus conferring resistance to penicillins and cephalosporins. TEM-3 and TEM-4 are capable of hydrolyzing cefotaxime and ceftazidime. TEM-5 is capable of hydrolyzing ceftazidime. TEM-6 is capable of hydrolyzing ceftazidime and aztreonam. TEM-8/CAZ-2, TEM- 16/CAZ-7 and TEM-24/CAZ-6 are markedly active against ceftazidime. IRT- 4 shows resistance to beta-lactamase in
   7655..7694    +  terminator     fd terminator: central terminator from bacteriophage fd (Otsuka and Kunisawa, 1982)
   7725..8313    +  rep_origin     ori: high-copy-number ColE1/pMB1/pBR322/pUC origin of replication
>Addgene plasmid #216905 | pST39-Mega'-deltaRK | addgene full sequence | sequence record 446041 | Addgene NGS Result
AACGCCAGCAACGCGGCCTTTTTACGGTTCCTGGCCTTTTGCTGGCCTTTTGCTCACATGTTCTTTCCTG
CGTTATCCCCTGATTCTGTGGATAACCGTATTACCGCCTTTGAGTGAGCTGATACCGCTCGCCGCAGCCG
AACGACCGAGCGCAGCGAGTCAGTGAGCGAGGAAGCGGAAGAGCGCCTGATGCGGTATTTTCTCCTTACG
CATCTGTGCGGTATTTCACACCGCAATGGTGCACTCTCAGTACAATCTGCTCTGATGCCGCATAGTTAAG
CCAGTATACACTCCGCTATCGCTACGTGACTGGGTCATGGCTGCGCCCCGACACCCGCCAACACCCGCTG
ACGCGCCCTGACGGGCTTGTCTGCTCCCGGCATCCGCTTACAGACAAGCTGTGACCGTCTCCGGGAGCTG
CATGTGTCAGAGGTTTTCACCGTCATCACCGAAACGCGCGAGGCAGCTGCGGTAAAGCTCATCAGCGTGG
TCGTGAAGCGATTCACAGATGTCTGCCTGTTCATCCGCGTCCAGCTCGTTGAGTTTCTCCAGAAGCGTTA
ATGTCTGGCTTCTGATAAAGCGGGCCATGTTAAGGGCGGTTTTTTCCTGTTTGGTCACTGATGCCTCCGT
GTAAGGGGGATTTCTGTTCATGGGGTAATGATACCGATGAAACGAGAGAGGATGCTCACGATACGGGTTA
CTGATGATGAACATGCCCGGTTACTGGAACGTTGTGAGGGTAAACAACTGGCGGTATGGATGCGGCGGGA
CCAGAGAAAAATCACTCAGGGTCAATGCCAGCGCTTCGTTAATACAGATGTAGGTGTTGGCACCATGCAT
CGATCCCGCGAAATTAATACGACTCACTATAGGGAGACCACAACGGTTTCCCTCTAGAGATAGCTTAGCG
ATGTGAAAGAAGCTGGAGAAAACTTTCAAGAAAAAGTTTCTTCTTCAGACGATAAAGAGAAGTCAAAAAA
TAAGCGGAAAATAAAAGGCGTAAATCAGATTAAAAAAGCAACGGATATTAAAAGCTCTACTAAGATTAAA
AGTTCTAATGATATTAAATCATCTACAGATTTAAAAACAATGGGATCATAAGCGAAAGGAGAAATGAGAT
ATGTCTATTCAAAAAAGTACTAATAGTTCAAGTTTAGCAGAAGTCATTGACCGTATTTTAGATAAAGGAA
TTGTTATTGATGCTTTTGCAAGAGTTTCTGTTGTAGGAATTGAAATTTTAACGATTGAAGCGCGAGTGGT
TATTGCCAGTGTTGATACATGGTTACGCTATGCAGAAGCAGTAGGGCTTCTTCGTGACGACGTAGAAGAA
AACGGTCTTCCTGAACGTTCAAATTCAAGTGAAGGGCAGCCGCGTTTTAGTATTTAATATGAAGTGGTAT
GGAACCTTCCTTTTTTGAGGGTGGTTCCAGCTTTTAGATCTAACTATTGGAGGCTACTAAAAATGGAAAA
GATGGCAGGAGGAACGTAAAAATGACCGTCTTAACAGACAAAAGGAAAAAAGGCAGTGGAGCTTTTATAC
AAGATGACGAGACAAAAGAGGTTCTTTCAAGAGCGCTGAGCTATTTAAAATCCGGCTATTCCATTCATTT
TACAGGTCCTGCCGGCGGAGGCAAAACCTCTTTAGCGCGAGCGCTTGCTAAAAAGAGAAAGCGTCCTGTA
ATGCTGATGCACGGGAATCACGAGCTCAACAACAAAGATTTAATTGGCGATTTTACGGGATACACGAGCA
AAAAAGTAATCGACCAGTACGTTCGTTCTGTCTATAAAAAAGATGAACAGGTGAGTGAAAACTGGCAGGA
TGGCCGATTGCTTGAAGCTGTAAAAAATGGCTATACGCTGATTTACGACGAATTTACTCGTTCTAAGCCT
GCGACGAATAATATCTTTCTATCGATATTAGAAGAAGGCGTGCTGCCGCTGTATGGAGTAAAAATGACCG
ATCCTTTTGTGCGCGTGCATCCCGATTTCCGCGTCATCTTCACAAGCAATCCAGCTGAGTATGCCGGCGT
ATATGATACGCAAGATGCGCTTCTCGACAGGTTAATTACCATGTTTATTGATTATAAAGACATCGACAGA
GAGACAGCGATTTTAACGGAGAAAACGGACGTAGAAGAAGATGAAGCGCGCACAATTGTAACGCTCGTAG
CAAACGTGCGAAACCGCTCTGGAGACGAAAACAGCAGCGGACTTAGCCTGCGGGCTTCGCTTATGATCGC
TACCCTTGCCACGCAGCAAGACATTCCTATCGATGGAAGTGACGAAGATTTTCAAACGTTATGTATCGAT
ATTTTGCATCATCCGCTTACCAAATGTTTGGATGAAGAAAATGCAAAAAGCAAAGCCGAAAAAATCATTT
TAGAAGAATGTAAGAATATAGACACTGAAGAAAAGTAAAGGAGCTTGAAAACATGAGTGAAACAAACGAA
ACAGGTATTTATATTTTTAGCGCCATTCAAACGGATAAAGACGAAGAATTTGGCGCCGTGGAAGTAGAAG
GAACAAAAGCTGAAACATTTTTGATTCGCTACAAAGACGCGGCTATGGTAGCAGCTGAAGTACCGATGAA
AATTTATCATCCTAATCGCCAAAATTTATTAATGCATCAAAACGCAGTAGCAGCGATTATGGACAAGAAC
GATACGGTTATTCCAATCAGCTTTGGGAATGTATTCAAATCAAAAGAAGACGTAAAAGTTCTTTTGGAAA
ACCTTTATCCGCAGTTTGAAAAGCTGTTTCCAGCGATCAAAGGAAAAATTGAAGTCGGTTTAAAAGTAAT
TGGGAAAAAAGAATGGCTTGAGAAAAAAGTAAACGAAAATCCTGAACTTGAGAAAGTATCAGCATCCGTA
AAAGGAAAATCAGAAGCAGCCGGTTATTATGAGCGTATTCAACTTGGAGGAATGGCTCAAAAGATGTTTA
CTTCCCTGCAAAAAGAAGTCAAGACAGATGTGTTTTCTCCGCTTGAAGAAGCAGCGGAAGCAGCAAAAGC
AAATGAGCCAACGGGCGAAACGATGCTTTTAAACGCGTCTTTCTTAATTAACCGAGAAGATGAAGCGAAG
TTTGATGAAAAAGTAAATGAAGCGCATGAAAACTGGAAAGACAAAGCCGATTTTCATTACAGCGGTCCTT
GGCCTGCTTATAATTTTGTGAACATTCGCCTAAAAGTAGAAGAGAAATAACGTGCTTCACAAATTAGTAA
CCGCACCCATTAACCTTGTAGTGAAAATCGGCGAAAAAGTACAGGAAGAAGCTGATAAACAGCTATATGA
CCTTCCGACGATTCAGCAAAAGCTCATTCAGCTTCAAATGATGTTTGAGCTTGGTGAAATTCCAGAAGAA
GCGTTTCAAGAAAAAGAAGATGAATTGTTAATGAGGTACGAAATTGCGAAACGCAGAGAAATTGAACAAT
GGGAAGAGCTAACACAAAAAAGAAATGAGGAATCCTAGATGGGAGAATTACTGTATTTATACGGTTTAAT
TCCAACAAAAGAAGCAGCAGCCATAGAGCCGTTTCCATCTTATAAGGGGTTTGACGGAGAACATTCACTG
TACCCAATTGCGTTTGATCAGGTGACGGCTGTAGTTTCTAAGCTGGATGCTGACACCTATTCAGAAAAAG
TGATTCAAGAAAAAATGGAGCAGGATATGAGCTGGCTGCAGGAAAAAGCATTTCATCATCACGAAACGGT
AGCCGCTTTGTACGAAGAATTTACGATCATTCCATTAAAATTTTGCACCATTTATAAAGGTGAAGAAAGT
CTGCAGGCAGCTATTGAGATTAACAAAGAAAAGATAGAGAATTCACTGACGCTGCTTCAAGGAAATGAAG
AGTGGAATGTGAAAATTTACTGTGATGATACAGAGCTTAAAAAAGGAATCAGCGAAACGAATGAAAGCGT
GAAAGCGAAAAAACAAGAAATTAGTCACTTATCACCAGGAAGACAGTTTTTTGAAAAGAAAAAAATAGAT
CAGCTGATTGAAAAAGAATTAGAGCTTCACAAAAACAAAGTGTGTGAAGAGATACATGACAAGCTAAAAG
AATTATCGCTTTATGACTCTGTTAAAAAGAATTGGAGCAAAGACGTAACTGGCGCAGCTGAACAGATGGC
GTGGAACAGCGTGTTTCTTCTCCCGTCTCTGCAGATTACTAAGTTCGTAAACGAAATAGAAGAGCTTCAG
CAAAGGCTTGAAAATAAAGGCTGGAAGTTTGAAGTGACGGGACCATGGCCGCCCTATCATTTCTCGAGCT
TTGCGTAAAGTGAGGAATTAACATTATGTCTCTTAAACAATCCATGGAGAATAAAGATATTGCTCTTATT
GATATTTTAGATGTCATTTTAGATAAAGGAGTCGCCATTAAAGGAGACTTAATCATTTCCATAGCTGGCG
TCGATTTAGTGTATTTGGATTTGCGGGTGCTTATTTCTTCGGTTGAAACGCTTGTGCAAGCAAAAGAAGG
AAATCACAAACCAATCACTTCTGAACAATTTGATAAACAAAAAGAAGAGCTGATGGACGCTACGGGCCAG
CCTAGTAAGTGGACGAACCCTCTAGGTTCGTGACCCTTGCGAGCAGTCGTATGCTTTCTCGAATTCCGAG
CGGTTAAGCGTGACAGGCGGTCAGTAGGAGGAACAGTATGGCAGTCGAACATAATATGCAGTCAAGTACG
ATTGTAGATGTGCTCGAAAAGATTTTGGATAAAGGAGTCGTTATAGCGGGGGACATCACCGTAGGAATTG
CAGATGTCGAGCTATTAACGATAAAGATCCGCTTGATTGTGGCTTCGGTTGATAAGGCAAAAGAAATCGG
CATGGACTGGTGGGAAAATGATCCGTATCTCAGTTCAAAAGGAGCCAATAACAAAGCGCTCGAAGAAGAA
AATAAAATGCTGCATGAGCGGTTAAAAACGCTTGAAGAAAAAATAGAAACGAAACGTTAAAAACTGTACG
CTACTTAAAAAATGGAGGGATTTACAATGGCAACTGAAACAAAATTAGATAACACACAGGCAGAAAACAA
GGAAAATAAAAATGCGGAAAACGGTTCAAAAGAAAAGAACGGTTCAAAAGCAAGCAAAACAACAAGCAGC
GGGCCAATCAAACGAGCGGTAGCAGGAGGCATCATCGGTGCAACGATTGGATATGTATCGACTCCTGAAA
ATCGAAAAAGTCTCCTTGACCGCATTGATACAGACGAATTAAAAAGCAAAGCATCTGATTTAGGAACAAA
GGTAAAAGAAAAATCAAAAAGCAGCGTGGCCAGCCTGAAAACATCTGCGGGAAGCTTGTTTAAAAAAGAT
AAAGATAAATCAAAAGATGATGAAGAAAACGTAAATTCTTCTAGTAGCGAAACAGAAGACGATAACGTTC
AAGAGTACGACGAGTTAAAAGAAGAAAATCAAACTCTTCAAGATCGCTTATCACAGCTTGAAGAAAAAAT
GAACATGCTTGTTGAGCTTAGCCTCAATAAAAATCAAGACGAAGAAGCGGAAGATACAGATTCCGACGAA
GAAGAGAACGATGAGAACGATGAAAACGATGAAAACGAGCAGGACGATGAAAACGAAGAAGAAACATCTA
AGCCACGTAAAAAGGATAAAAAAGAAGCTGAGGAAGAAGAAAGTGAAAGTGACGAAGACAGCGAGGAAGA
AGAGGAAGATTCTCGCTCAAACAAAAAAAATAAAAAAGTAAAAACAGAAGAAGAAGACGAAGATGAAAGC
GAAGAAGAAAAAAAGGAAGCGAAACCAAAAAAGTCAACAGCTAAAAAATCAAAAAATACAAAAGCAAAGA
AAAACACGGACGAAGAAGATGATGAAGCAACATCTCTTTCTAGTGAAGACGATACAACAGCCTAAGACGT
AAAGGAGGAAAGAAAGACATGAGTACAGGCCCTTCTTTTTCAACTAAAGACAATACGCTTGAATACTTTG
TGAAAGCTTCTAATAAACACGGCTTTTCACTTGATATTTCATTAAATGTAAACGGCGCTGTGATTTCCGG
TACCATGATTTCAGCAAAAGAATACTTTGATTACTTAAGCGAAACGTTTGAAGAAGGCAGTGAAGTGGCT
CAGGCGCTAAGCGAACAATTCTCTTTAGCAAGCGAAGCGAGCGAATCAAACGGAGAAGCAGAAGCCCATT
TTATTCATTTGAAAAATACAAAGATTTACTGTGGAGACAGTAAATCTACTCCTTCTAAAGGCAAAATCTT
TTGGAGAGGGAAAATAGCAGAAGTAGACGGGTTTTTCTTAGGAAAGATTTCTGATGCAAAATCAACGAGT
AAAAAGAGTTCATAAAAAACGGCGGGGTGATTGCCCCGCCGTTTTTTAGTGATGTGATGAGATGTGCAGC
TTCTTTTTTCGATACATGAGCGGAGTCATCTTCATTTCTTTTCGAAACTGATTAATAAAATAGCTTGTAC
TATTAAACCCTACTTGATAGGCGACTTCCGTCACATTTGCTTCTGCTTGCTGCAGTCCGGATTCGCGAAC
GCGTCTCGAGAGATCCGGCTGCTAACAAAGCCCGAAAGGAAGCTGAGTTGGCTGCTGCCACCGCTGAGCA
ATAACTAGCATAACCCCTTGGGGCCTCTAAACGGGTCTTGAGGGGTTTTTTGCTGAAAGGAGGAACTATA
TCCGACTAGTAGCCCGCCTAATGAGCGGGCTTTTTTTTAATTCCCCTATTTGTTTATTTTTCTAAATACA
TTCAAATATGTATCCGCTCATGAGACAATAACCCTGATAAATGCTTCAATAATATTGAAAAAGGAAGAGT
ATGAGTATTCAACATTTCCGTGTCGCCCTTATTCCCTTTTTTGCGGCATTTTGCCTTCCTGTTTTTGCTC
ACCCAGAAACGCTCGTGAAAGTAAAAGACGCAGAGGACCAATTGGGGGCACGAGTGGGATACATAGAACT
GGACTTGAATAGCGGTAAAATCCTTGAGAGTTTTCGCCCTGAAGAGCGTTTTCCAATGATGAGCACTTTC
AAAGTTCTGCTATGTGGAGCAGTATTATCCCGTGTAGATGCGGGGCAAGAGCAACTCGGACGACGAATAC
ACTATTCGCAGAATGACTTGGTTGAATACTCCCCAGTGACAGAAAAGCACCTTACGGACGGAATGACGGT
AAGAGAATTATGTAGTGCCGCCATAACGATGAGTGATAACACTGCGGCGAACTTACTTCTGACAACCATC
GGTGGACCGAAGGAATTAACCGCTTTTTTGCACAATATGGGAGACCATGTAACTCGCCTTGACCGTTGGG
AACCAGAACTGAATGAAGCCATACCAAACGACGAGCGAGACACCACAATGCCTGCGGCAATGGCAACAAC
ATTACGCAAACTATTAACTGGCGAACTACTTACTCTGGCTTCACGGCAACAATTAATAGACTGGCTTGAA
GCGGATAAAGTTGCAGGACCACTACTGCGTTCGGCACTTCCTGCTGGCTGGTTTATTGCTGATAAATCTG
GGGCAGGAGAGCGTGGTTCACGGGGTATCATTGCCGCACTTGGACCAGATGGTAAGCCTTCCCGTATCGT
AGTTATCTACACGACGGGTAGTCAGGCAACTATGGACGAACGAAATAGACAGATTGCTGAAATAGGGGCT
TCACTGATTAAGCATTGGTAAACCGATACAATTAAAGGCTCCTTTTGGAGCCTTTTTTTTTGGACGGACC
GGTAGAAAAGATCAAAGGATCTTCTTGAGATCCTTTTTTTCTGCGCGTAATCTGCTGCTTGCAAACAAAA
AAACCACCGCTACCAGCGGTGGTTTGTTTGCCGGATCAAGAGCTACCAACTCTTTTTCCGAAGGTAACTG
GCTTCAGCAGAGCGCAGATACCAAATACTGTCCTTCTAGTGTAGCCGTAGTTAGGCCACCACTTCAAGAA
CTCTGTAGCACCGCCTACATACCTCGCTCTGCTAATCCTGTTACCAGTGGCTGCTGCCAGTGGCGATAAG
TCGTGTCTTACCGGGTTGGACTCAAGACGATAGTTACCGGATAAGGCGCAGCGGTCGGGCTGAACGGGGG
GTTCGTGCACACAGCCCAGCTTGGAGCGAACGACCTACACCGAACTGAGATACCTACAGCGTGAGCTATG
AGAAAGCGCCACGCTTCCCGAAGGGAGAAAGGCGGACAGGTATCCGGTAAGCGGCAGGGTCGGAACAGGA
GAGCGCACGAGGGAGCTTCCAGGGGGAAACGCCTGGTATCTTTATAGTCCTGTCGGGTTTCGCCACCTCT
GACTTGAGCGTCGATTTTTGTGATGCTCGTCAGGGGGGCGGAGCCTATGGAAA
